>Addgene plasmid #186019 | pQE-80L 2xHis-LRRK2 Armadillo-K17A | addgene full sequence | sequence record 366151 | Addgene NGS Result
CTCGAGAAATCATAAAAAATTTATTTGCTTTGTGAGCGGATAACAATTATAATAGATTCAATTGTGAGCG
GATAACAATTTCACACAGAATTCATTAAAGAGGAGAAATTAACTATGCATCACCATCACCATCACAGAGG
ATCGCATCACCATCACCATCACGGATCCATGGCTAGTGGCAGCTGTCAGGGGTGCGAAGAGGACGAGGAA
ACTCTGGCGAAGTTGATAGTCAGGCTGAACAATGTCCAGGAAGGAAAACAGATAGAAACGCTGGTCCAAA
TCCTGGAGGATCTGCTGGTGTTCACGTACTCCGAGCGCGCCTCCAAGTTATTTCAAGGCAAAAATATCCA
TGTGCCTCTGTTGATCGTCTTGGACTCCTATATGAGAGTCGCGAGTGTGCAGCAGGTGGGTTGGTCACTT
CTGTGCAAATTAATAGAAGTCTGTCCAGGTACAATGCAAAGCTTAATGGGACCCCAGGATGTTGGAAATG
ATTGGGAAGTCCTTGGTGTTCACCAATTGATTCTTAAAATGCTAACAGTTCATAATGCCAGTGTAAACTT
GTCAGTGATTGGACTGAAGACCTTAGATCTCCTCCTAACTTCAGGTAAAATCACCTTGCTGATATTGGAT
GAAGAAAGTGATATTTTCATGTTAATTTTTGATGCCATGCACTCATTTCCAGCCAATGATGAAGTCCAGA
AACTTGGATGCAAAGCTTTACATGTGCTGTTTGAGAGAGTCTCAGAGGAGCAACTGACTGAATTTGTTGA
GAACAAAGATTATATGATATTGTTAAGTGCGTTAACAAATTTTAAAGATGAAGAGGAAATTGTGCTTCAT
GTGCTGCATTGTTTACATTCCCTAGCGATTCCTTGCAATAATGTGGAAGTCCTCATGAGTGGCAATGTCA
GGTGTTATAATATTGTGGTGGAAGCTATGAAAGCATTCCCTATGAGTGAAAGAATTCAAGAAGTGAGTTG
CTGTTTGCTCCATAGGCTTACATTAGGTAATTTTTTCAATATCCTGGTATTAAACGAAGTCCATGAGTTT
GTGGTGAAAGCTGTGCAGCAGTACCCAGAGAATGCAGCATTGCAGATCTCAGCGCTCAGCTGTTTGGCCC
TCCTCACTGAGACTATTTTCTTAAATCAAGATTTAGAGGAAAAGAATGAGAATCAAGAGAATGATGATGA
GGGGGAAGAAGATAAATTGTTTTGGCTGGAAGCCTGTTACAAAGCATTAACGTGGCATAGAAAGAACAAG
CACGTGCAGGAGGCCGCATGCTGGGCACTAAATAATCTCCTTATGTACCAAAACAGTTTACATGAGAAGA
TTGGAGATGAAGATGGCCATTTCCCAGCTCATAGGGAAGTGATGCTCTCCATGCTGATGCATTCTTCATC
AAAGGAAGTTTTCCAGGCATCTGCGAATGCATTGTCAACTCTCTTAGAACAAAATGTTAATTTCAGAAAA
ATACTGTTATCAAAAGGAATACACCTGAATGTTTTGGAGTTAATGCAGAAGCATATACATTCTCCTGAAG
TGGCTGAAAGTGGCTGTAAAATGCTAAATCATCTTTTTGAAGGAAGCAACACTTCCCTGGATATAATGGC
AGCAGTGGTCCCCAAAATACTAACAGTTATGAAACGTCATGAGACATCATTACCAGTGCAGCTGGAGGCG
CTTCGAGCTATTTTACATTTTATAGTGCCTGGCATGCCAGAAGAATCCAGGGAGGATACAGAATTTCATC
ATAAGCTAAATATGGTTAAAAAACAGTGTTTCAAGAATGATATTCACAAACTGGTCCTAGCAGCTTTGAA
CAGGTAGTCTAGAATTCCCTGCAGGTAATTAAATAAGCTTAATTAGCTGAGCTTGGACTCCTGTTGATAG
ATCCAGTAATGACCTCAGAACTCCATCTGGATTTGTTCAGAACGCTCGGTTGCCGCCGGGCGTTTTTTAT
TGGTGAGAATCCAAGCTAGCTTGGCGAGATTTTCAGGAGCTAAGGAAGCTAAAATGGAGAAAAAAATCAC
TGGATATACCACCGTTGATATATCCCAATGGCATCGTAAAGAACATTTTGAGGCATTTCAGTCAGTTGCT
CAATGTACCTATAACCAGACCGTTCAGCTGGATATTACGGCCTTTTTAAAGACCGTAAAGAAAAATAAGC
ACAAGTTTTATCCGGCCTTTATTCACATTCTTGCCCGCCTGATGAATGCTCATCCGGAATTTCGTATGGC
AATGAAAGACGGTGAGCTGGTGATATGGGATAGTGTTCACCCTTGTTACACCGTTTTCCATGAGCAAACT
GAAACGTTTTCATCGCTCTGGAGTGAATACCACGACGATTTCCGGCAGTTTCTACACATATATTCGCAAG
ATGTGGCGTGTTACGGTGAAAACCTGGCCTATTTCCCTAAAGGGTTTATTGAGAATATGTTTTTCGTCTC
AGCCAATCCCTGGGTGAGTTTCACCAGTTTTGATTTAAACGTGGCCAATATGGACAACTTCTTCGCCCCC
GTTTTCACCATGGGCAAATATTATACGCAAGGCGACAAGGTGCTGATGCCGCTGGCGATTCAGGTTCATC
ATGCCGTTTGTGATGGCTTCCATGTCGGCAGAATGCTTAATGAATTACAACAGTACTGCGATGAGTGGCA
GGGCGGGGCGTAATTTTTTTAAGGCAGTTATTGGTGCCCTTAAACGCCTGGGGTAATGACTCTCTAGCTT
GAGGCATCAAATAAAACGAAAGGCTCAGTCGAAAGACTGGGCCTTTCGTTTTATCTGTTGTTTGTCGGTG
AACGCTCTCCTGAGTAGGACAAATCCGCCCTCTAGATTACGTGCAGTCGATGATAAGCTGTCAAACATGA
GAATTGTGCCTAATGAGTGAGCTAACTTACATTAATTGCGTTGCGCTCACTGCCCGCTTTCCAGTCGGGA
AACCTGTCGTGCCAGCTGCATTAATGAATCGGCCAACGCGCGGGGAGAGGCGGTTTGCGTATTGGGCGCC
AGGGTGGTTTTTCTTTTCACCAGTGAGACGGGCAACAGCTGATTGCCCTTCACCGCCTGGCCCTGAGAGA
GTTGCAGCAAGCGGTCCACGCTGGTTTGCCCCAGCAGGCGAAAATCCTGTTTGATGGTGGTTAACGGCGG
GATATAACATGAGCTGTCTTCGGTATCGTCGTATCCCACTACCGAGATATCCGCACCAACGCGCAGCCCG
GACTCGGTAATGGCGCGCATTGCGCCCAGCGCCATCTGATCGTTGGCAACCAGCATCGCAGTGGGAACGA
TGCCCTCATTCAGCATTTGCATGGTTTGTTGAAAACCGGACATGGCACTCCAGTCGCCTTCCCGTTCCGC
TATCGGCTGAATTTGATTGCGAGTGAGATATTTATGCCAGCCAGCCAGACGCAGACGCGCCGAGACAGAA
CTTAATGGGCCCGCTAACAGCGCGATTTGCTGGTGACCCAATGCGACCAGATGCTCCACGCCCAGTCGCG
TACCGTCTTCATGGGAGAAAATAATACTGTTGATGGGTGTCTGGTCAGAGACATCAAGAAATAACGCCGG
AACATTAGTGCAGGCAGCTTCCACAGCAATGGCATCCTGGTCATCCAGCGGATAGTTAATGATCAGCCCA
CTGACGCGTTGCGCGAGAAGATTGTGCACCGCCGCTTTACAGGCTTCGACGCCGCTTCGTTCTACCATCG
ACACCACCACGCTGGCACCCAGTTGATCGGCGCGAGATTTAATCGCCGCGACAATTTGCGACGGCGCGTG
CAGGGCCAGACTGGAGGTGGCAACGCCAATCAGCAACGACTGTTTGCCCGCCAGTTGTTGTGCCACGCGG
TTGGGAATGTAATTCAGCTCCGCCATCGCCGCTTCCACTTTTTCCCGCGTTTTCGCAGAAACGTGGCTGG
CCTGGTTCACCACGCGGGAAACGGTCTGATAAGAGACACCGGCATACTCTGCGACATCGTATAACGTTAC
TGGTTTCACATTCACCACCCTGAATTGACTCTCTTCCGGGCGCTATCATGCCATACCGCGAAAGGTTTTG
CACCATTCGATGGTGTCGGAATTTCGGGCAGCGTTGGGTCCTGGCCACGGGTGCGCATGATCTAGAGCTG
CCTCGCGCGTTTCGGTGATGACGGTGAAAACCTCTGACACATGCAGCTCCCGGAGACGGTCACAGCTTGT
CTGTAAGCGGATGCCGGGAGCAGACAAGCCCGTCAGGGCGCGTCAGCGGGTGTTGGCGGGTGTCGGGGCG
CAGCCATGACCCAGTCACGTAGCGATAGCGGAGTGTATACTGGCTTAACTATGCGGCATCAGAGCAGATT
GTACTGAGAGTGCACCATATGCGGTGTGAAATACCGCACAGATGCGTAAGGAGAAAATACCGCATCAGGC
GCTCTTCCGCTTCCTCGCTCACTGACTCGCTGCGCTCGGTCGTTCGGCTGCGGCGAGCGGTATCAGCTCA
CTCAAAGGCGGTAATACGGTTATCCACAGAATCAGGGGATAACGCAGGAAAGAACATGTGAGCAAAAGGC
CAGCAAAAGGCCAGGAACCGTAAAAAGGCCGCGTTGCTGGCGTTTTTCCATAGGCTCCGCCCCCCTGACG
AGCATCACAAAAATCGACGCTCAAGTCAGAGGTGGCGAAACCCGACAGGACTATAAAGATACCAGGCGTT
TCCCCCTGGAAGCTCCCTCGTGCGCTCTCCTGTTCCGACCCTGCCGCTTACCGGATACCTGTCCGCCTTT
CTCCCTTCGGGAAGCGTGGCGCTTTCTCATAGCTCACGCTGTAGGTATCTCAGTTCGGTGTAGGTCGTTC
GCTCCAAGCTGGGCTGTGTGCACGAACCCCCCGTTCAGCCCGACCGCTGCGCCTTATCCGGTAACTATCG
TCTTGAGTCCAACCCGGTAAGACACGACTTATCGCCACTGGCAGCAGCCACTGGTAACAGGATTAGCAGA
GCGAGGTATGTAGGCGGTGCTACAGAGTTCTTGAAGTGGTGGCCTAACTACGGCTACACTAGAAGGACAG
TATTTGGTATCTGCGCTCTGCTGAAGCCAGTTACCTTCGGAAAAAGAGTTGGTAGCTCTTGATCCGGCAA
ACAAACCACCGCTGGTAGCGGTGGTTTTTTTGTTTGCAAGCAGCAGATTACGCGCAGAAAAAAAGGATCT
CAAGAAGATCCTTTGATCTTTTCTACGGGGTCTGACGCTCAGTGGAACGAAAACTCACGTTAAGGGATTT
TGGTCATGAGATTATCAAAAAGGATCTTCACCTAGATCCTTTTAAATTAAAAATGAAGTTTTAAATCAAT
CTAAAGTATATATGAGTAAACTTGGTCTGACAGTTACCAATGCTTAATCAGTGAGGCACCTATCTCAGCG
ATCTGTCTATTTCGTTCATCCATAGTTGCCTGACTCCCCGTCGTGTAGATAACTACGATACGGGAGGGCT
TACCATCTGGCCCCAGTGCTGCAATGATACCGCGAGACCCACGCTCACCGGCTCCAGATTTATCAGCAAT
AAACCAGCCAGCCGGAAGGGCCGAGCGCAGAAGTGGTCCTGCAACTTTATCCGCCTCCATCCAGTCTATT
AATTGTTGCCGGGAAGCTAGAGTAAGTAGTTCGCCAGTTAATAGTTTGCGCAACGTTGTTGCCATTGCTA
CAGGCATCGTGGTGTCACGCTCGTCGTTTGGTATGGCTTCATTCAGCTCCGGTTCCCAACGATCAAGGCG
AGTTACATGATCCCCCATGTTGTGCAAAAAAGCGGTTAGCTCCTTCGGTCCTCCGATCGTTGTCAGAAGT
AAGTTGGCCGCAGTGTTATCACTCATGGTTATGGCAGCACTGCATAATTCTCTTACTGTCATGCCATCCG
TAAGATGCTTTTCTGTGACTGGTGAGTACTCAACCAAGTCATTCTGAGAATAGTGTATGCGGCGACCGAG
TTGCTCTTGCCCGGCGTCAATACGGGATAATACCGCGCCACATAGCAGAACTTTAAAAGTGCTCATCATT
GGAAAACGTTCTTCGGGGCGAAAACTCTCAAGGATCTTACCGCTGTTGAGATCCAGTTCGATGTAACCCA
CTCGTGCACCCAACTGATCTTCAGCATCTTTTACTTTCACCAGCGTTTCTGGGTGAGCAAAAACAGGAAG
GCAAAATGCCGCAAAAAAGGGAATAAGGGCGACACGGAAATGTTGAATACTCATACTCTTCCTTTTTCAA
TATTATTGAAGCATTTATCAGGGTTATTGTCTCATGAGCGGATACATATTTGAATGTATTTAGAAAAATA
AACAAATAGGGGTTCCGCGCACATTTCCCCGAAAAGTGCCACCTGACGTCTAAGAAACCATTATTATCAT
GACATTAACCTATAAAAATAGGCGTATCACGAGGCCCTTTCGTCTTCAC
Features (pLannotate 1.2.2; 18 found; start..end, strand, type, name):
     10..54      +  promoter       T5 promoter: bacteriophage T5 promoter for E. coli RNA polymerase, with embedded lac operator
     62..78      +  protein_bind   lac operator: The lac repressor binds to the lac operator to inhibit transcription in E. coli. This inhibition can be relieved by adding lactose or isopropyl-β-D-thiogalactopyranoside (IPTG). lac repressor encoded by lacI
    118..135     +  CDS            7xHis (fragment): 6xHis affinity tag
    145..162     +  CDS            7xHis (fragment): 6xHis affinity tag
    169..1824    +  CDS            LRRK2 (fragment): LRRK2_HUMAN - Also known as PARK8. Experimental evidence at protein level: Swiss-Prot protein existence level 1. Serine/threonine-protein kinase which phosphorylates a broad range of proteins involved in multiple processes such as neuronal plasticity, autophagy, and vesicle trafficking (PubMed:20949042, PubMed:22012985, PubMed:26824392, PubMed:29125462, PubMed:28720718, PubMed:29127255, PubMed:30398148, PubMed:29212815, PubMed:30635421, PubMed:21850687, PubMed:23395371, PubMed:17114044, PubMed:24687852, PubMed:26014385, PubMed:25201882). Is a key regulator of RAB GTPases by regulating the GTP/
   1876..1970    +  terminator     lambda t0 terminator: transcription terminator from phage lambda
   1985..2013    +  promoter       cat promoter (fragment): promoter of the E. coli cat gene encoding chloramphenicol acetyltransferase
   2014..2670    +  CDS            cat: CAT_ECOLX - Experimental evidence at protein level: Swiss-Prot protein existence level 1. This enzyme is an effector of chloramphenicol resistance in bacteria. From Escherichia coli. This protein is used as a marker in many commonly used cloning vectors, such as pACYC184.
   2738..2824    +  terminator     rrnB T1 terminator: Escherichia coli rrnB; transcription terminator T1 from the E. coli rrnB gene
   2847..2864    -  promoter       tet promoter (fragment): E. coli promoter for tetracycline efflux protein gene
   2883..2904    -  protein_bind   CAP binding site: CAP binding activates transcription in the presence of cAMP. E. coli catabolite activator protein
   2917..3999    -  CDS            lacI: lac repressor; lacI; The lac repressor binds to the lac operator to inhibit transcription in E. coli. This inhibition can be relieved by adding lactose or isopropyl-β-D-thiogalactopyranoside (IPTG).
   4000..4077    -  promoter       lacIq promoter: lacI (mutant); In the lacIq allele, a single base change in the promoter boosts expression of the lacI gene about 10-fold.
   4126..4167    +  CDS            rop (fragment): Rop protein, which maintains plasmids at low copy number; rop
   4269..4409    +  misc_feature   bom: basis of mobility region from pBR322
   4595..5183    -  rep_origin     ori: high-copy-number ColE1/pMB1/pBR322/pUC origin of replication
   5354..6214    -  CDS            AmpR: β-lactamase; bla; confers resistance to ampicillin, carbenicillin, and related antibiotics
   6215..6319    -  promoter       AmpR promoter: bla
