[The description below was written by a language model from this plasmid's Addgene catalogue record and pLannotate feature annotations shown in this document.]
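Description:
pQE-80L 2xHis-LRRK2 Armadillo-K17A is a bacterial expression plasmid of about 6.4 kb, built on the pQE-80L backbone, for producing a mutant fragment of human LRRK2 in E. coli. It replicates from a ColE1/pMB1-type origin (a bom region and a small remnant of rop are also annotated; the record lists copy number as unknown) and is selected with ampicillin through the β-lactamase gene and its own promoter. The backbone also contains a chloramphenicol acetyltransferase coding sequence preceded by only a fragment of the cat promoter. Chloramphenicol is not listed as a selection marker for this plasmid.

Expression is driven by the bacteriophage T5 promoter, which is recognised by host E. coli RNA polymerase. It has one embedded lac operator and a second one just downstream. The plasmid carries lacI under the stronger lacIq promoter, so it supplies enough repressor in cis to keep the promoter off until IPTG is added, independent of the host strain's own repressor level. The open reading frame begins with two consecutive polyhistidine tags, which allow metal-affinity purification. These are followed by an LRRK2 fragment of roughly 1.65 kb corresponding to the Armadillo domain named in the record. It carries a K17A substitution, according to the construct name, and was inserted by Gibson assembly. Lambda t0 and rrnB T1 terminators lie downstream of the insert and the cat region, respectively.

The record gives no purpose beyond the construct name. The associated publication concerns LRRK2 kinase membrane recruitment and activation, which suggests the purified protein serves as a point-mutant Armadillo domain for in vitro studies.
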