Addgene plasmid #186019: pQE-80L 2xHis-LRRK2 Armadillo-K17A
Purpose: 2xHis-LRRK2 Armadillo-K17A
Depositing lab: Suzanne Pfeffer. Depositing organization: Stanford University. Publication: A feed-forward pathway drives LRRK2 kinase membrane recruitment and activation. Vides EG, Adhikari A, Chiang CY, Lis P, Purlyte E, Limouse C, Shumate JL, Spinola-Lasso E, Dhekne HS, Alessi DR, Pfeffer SR. Elife. 2022 Sep 23;11:e79771. doi: 10.7554/eLife.79771. PubMed 36149401.
Backbone
  Vector backbone: pQE-80L
  Vector type: Bacterial Expression
Growth in bacteria
  Bacterial resistance: Ampicillin, 100 μg/mL
  Growth temperature: 37°C
  Growth strain: DH5alpha
  Copy number: Unknown
Gene/Insert
  Gene/Insert name: 2xHis-LRRK2 Armadillo-K17A
  Species: H. sapiens (human)
  Entrez Gene: LRRK2 (a.k.a. AURA17, DARDARIN, PARK8, RIPK7, ROCO2)
  Cloning method: Gibson Cloning
  Sequencing primers: 5′ CGGATAACAATTTCACACAG
Terms and licenses: Academic/Nonprofit Terms; Industry Terms: Not Available to Industry
How to cite: pQE-80L 2xHis-LRRK2 Armadillo-K17A was a gift from Suzanne Pfeffer (Addgene plasmid # 186019 ; http://n2t.net/addgene:186019 ; RRID:Addgene_186019)
